Addgene plasmid #214125: pPB-CAG-PlatTET-wpA-pPuroTK
Depositing lab: Sho Yoshimatsu.
Backbone
  Vector backbone: pPB
  Vector type: Mammalian Expression
Growth in bacteria
  Bacterial resistance: Ampicillin, 100 μg/mL
  Growth temperature: 37°C
  Growth strain: NEB Stable
  Copy number: High Copy
Gene/Insert
  Gene/Insert name: dCas9-TET
  Species: Synthetic
  Mutation: Codon-optimized for mammalian cells
  Cloning method: Restriction Enzyme; 5′ cloning site Unknown (unknown if destroyed); 3′ cloning site Unknown (unknown if destroyed)
How to cite: pPB-CAG-PlatTET-wpA-pPuroTK was a gift from Sho Yoshimatsu (Addgene plasmid # 214125 ; http://n2t.net/addgene:214125 ; RRID:Addgene_214125)
