[The description below was written by a language model from this plasmid's Addgene catalogue record and pLannotate feature annotations shown in this document.]
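Description:
pPB-CAG-PlatTET-wpA-pPuroTK is a 17.7 kb mammalian expression plasmid on a pPB backbone. That name implies a piggyBac transposon vector for genomic integration, although the feature table does not annotate the transposon terminal repeats. In bacteria it is maintained as a high-copy plasmid through a ColE1/pUC-type origin and selected with ampicillin (AmpR). An f1 origin, lac promoter/lacZα remnants and T3/T7 promoters are left over from the cloning backbone.

The payload is listed as a synthetic, mammalian codon-optimised dCas9-TET system. It is driven by the CAG promoter, made up of the CMV enhancer, chicken β-actin promoter and chimeric intron, and is flanked by Gateway attB3 and attB2 sites. The annotated coding region starts with S. pyogenes Cas9, catalytically dead according to the insert name, followed by a GCN4 peptide match. Next come mouse antibody light- and heavy-chain variable fragments, an HA tag, superfolder GFP and a fragment of human TET1, the dioxygenase that oxidises 5-methylcytosine in the first step of active DNA demethylation. This layout fits a SunTag-style design in which dCas9 carries GCN4 epitopes that recruit an anti-GCN4 scFv-sfGFP-TET1 fusion. The record does not state how the two parts are separated, how many epitopes are present, or which guide RNA is used, and no guide RNA cassette is annotated. A WPRE and an SV40 poly(A) signal follow the coding region; the short nef, large T antigen, TcR and HygR hits nearby are probably junction or annotation artefacts.

A separate PGK promoter drives a puromycin resistance–truncated HSV thymidine kinase fusion ending in a PGK poly(A) signal. This allows positive selection with puromycin and negative selection with ganciclovir-type nucleoside analogues. The construct appears suited to stable expression of a targeted DNA demethylation tool in mammalian cells.
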