Features (pLannotate 1.2.2; 35 found; start..end, strand, type, name):
     19..39      +  protein_bind   attB3: mutant version of attB; core recombination site for the Gateway® BP reaction BP Clonase™
    114..134     +  misc_feature   MCS (fragment): multiple cloning site
    141..4244    +  CDS            Cas9: Cas9 (Csn1) endonuclease from the Streptococcus pyogenes Type II CRISPR/Cas system generates RNA-guided double strand breaks in DNA
   4404..4460    +  CDS            GCN4 (fragment): GCN4_YEAST - Also known as AAS101 From Saccharomyces cerevisiae (strain ATCC 204508 / S288c) (Baker's yeast).
   5118..5429    +  CDS            LV1C_MOUSE (fragment): Experimental evidence at protein level: Swiss-Prot protein existence level 1. From Mus musculus (Mouse).
   5505..5843    +  CDS            HVM37_MOUSE (fragment): Experimental evidence at protein level: Swiss-Prot protein existence level 1. From Mus musculus (Mouse).
   5844..5870    +  CDS            3xHA (fragment): three tandem HA epitope tags
   5904..5929    +  CDS            FAPα2 (fragment): fluorogen-activating protein composed of a dimer of the L5-MG single-chain antibody fragment (Szent-Gyorgyi et al., 2008) binds malachite green derivatives to produce red fluorescence
   5961..6671    +  CDS            Superfolder GFP: Superfolder GFP is a basic (constitutively fluorescent) green fluorescent protein published in 2005, derived from Aequorea victoria. It is reported to be a very rapidly-maturing weak dimer.
   6714..8873    +  CDS            TET1 (fragment): TET1_HUMAN - Also known as CXXC6, KIAA1676, LCX. Experimental evidence at protein level: Swiss-Prot protein existence level 1. Dioxygenase that catalyzes the conversion of the modified genomic base 5-methylcytosine (5mC) into 5-hydroxymethylcytosine (5hmC) and plays a key role in active DNA demethylation. Also mediates subsequent conversion of 5hmC into 5-formylcytosine (5fC), and conversion of 5fC to 5-carboxylcytosine (5caC). Conversion of 5mC into 5hmC, 5fC and 5caC probably constitutes the first step in cytosine demethylation. Methylation at the C5 position of cytosine bases is an epigenet
   8888..8908    -  protein_bind   attB2: mutant version of attB; core recombination site for the Gateway® BP reaction BP Clonase™
   8935..9524    +  misc_feature   WPRE: woodchuck hepatitis virus posttranscriptional regulatory element
   9536..9694    +  CDS            nef (fragment): NEF_HV1Z2 - Experimental evidence at protein level: Swiss-Prot protein existence level 1. Extracellular Nef protein targets CD4(+) T-lymphocytes for apoptosis by interacting with CXCR4 surface receptors. From Human immunodeficiency virus type 1 group M subtype D (isolate Z2/CDC-Z34) (HIV-1).
   9703..9787    +  CDS            large T antigen (fragment): large T antigen from SV40 (simian virus 40)
   9810..9931    +  polyA_signal   SV40 poly(A) signal: SV40 polyadenylation signal
  10002..10101   +  CDS            TcR (fragment): tetracycline efflux protein; tet; confers resistance to tetracycline
  10112..10611   +  promoter       PGK promoter: mouse phosphoglycerate kinase 1 promoter
  10635..11231   +  CDS            PuroR (fragment): puromycin N-acetyltransferase; pac from Streptomyces; confers resistance to puromycin
  11238..12233   +  CDS            ΔTK: truncated herpes simplex virus thymidine kinase (Salomon et al., 1995) confers sensitivity to nucleoside analogs such as acyclovir or ganciclovir
  12248..12302   +  CDS            HygR (fragment): aminoglycoside phosphotransferase from E. coli confers resistance to hygromycin
  12306..12580   +  polyA_signal   PGK poly(A) signal (fragment): mouse phosphoglycerate kinase 1 polyadenylation signal
  12845..12863   -  promoter       T3 promoter: promoter for bacteriophage T3 RNA polymerase
  12906..12928   -  protein_bind   lac operator (fragment): The lac repressor binds to the lac operator to inhibit transcription in E. coli. This inhibition can be relieved by adding lactose or isopropyl-β-D-thiogalactopyranoside (IPTG). lac repressor encoded by lacI
  12932..12962   -  promoter       lac promoter: promoter for the E. coli lac operon
  12977..12998   -  protein_bind   CAP binding site: CAP binding activates transcription in the presence of cAMP. E. coli catabolite activator protein
  13011..13103   -  CDS            lacI (fragment): lac repressor; lacI; The lac repressor binds to the lac operator to inhibit transcription in E. coli. This inhibition can be relieved by adding lactose or isopropyl-β-D-thiogalactopyranoside (IPTG).
  13286..13874   -  rep_origin     ori: high-copy-number ColE1/pMB1/pBR322/pUC origin of replication
  14045..14905   -  CDS            AmpR: β-lactamase; bla; confers resistance to ampicillin, carbenicillin, and related antibiotics
  14906..15010   -  promoter       AmpR promoter: bla
  15063..15491   -  rep_origin     f1 ori (sequence partly withheld): f1 bacteriophage origin of replication; arrow indicates direction of (+) strand synthesis
  15496..15653   -  CDS            lacZα (fragment): LacZα fragment of β-galactosidase; lacZ fragment
  15656..15674   +  promoter       T7 promoter: promoter for bacteriophage T7 RNA polymerase
  16085..16388   +  enhancer       CMV enhancer: human cytomegalovirus immediate early enhancer
  16393..16670   +  promoter       chicken β-actin promoter: No description available
  16671..17687   +  intron         chimeric intron: chimera between introns from chicken β-actin and rabbit β-globin
>Addgene plasmid #214125 | pPB-CAG-PlatTET-wpA-pPuroTK | addgene full sequence | sequence record 424237 | Addgene NGS Result
TCGAGTCTAGAGTCGGGGCAACTTTGTATAATAAAGTTGAATTCCCCCGCGATCGCGCCACCATGCCCAA
GAAGAAGCGCAAGGTGGGACGCGTCTGCAGGATATCAAGCTTGCGGTACCGCGGGCCCGGGATCGCCACC
ATGGACAAGAAGTACAGCATCGGCCTGGCCATCGGCACCAACTCTGTGGGCTGGGCCGTGATCACCGACG
AGTACAAGGTGCCCAGCAAGAAATTCAAGGTGCTGGGCAACACCGACCGGCACAGCATCAAGAAGAACCT
GATCGGCGCCCTGCTGTTCGACAGCGGAGAAACAGCCGAGGCCACCCGGCTGAAGAGAACCGCCAGAAGA
AGATACACCAGACGGAAGAACCGGATCTGCTATCTGCAAGAGATCTTCAGCAACGAGATGGCCAAGGTGG
ACGACAGCTTCTTCCACAGACTGGAAGAGTCCTTCCTGGTGGAAGAGGATAAGAAGCACGAGCGGCACCC
CATCTTCGGCAACATCGTGGACGAGGTGGCCTACCACGAGAAGTACCCCACCATCTACCACCTGAGAAAG
AAACTGGTGGACAGCACCGACAAGGCCGACCTGCGGCTGATCTATCTGGCCCTGGCCCACATGATCAAGT
TCCGGGGCCACTTCCTGATCGAGGGCGACCTGAACCCCGACAACAGCGACGTGGACAAGCTGTTCATCCA
GCTGGTGCAGACCTACAACCAGCTGTTCGAGGAAAACCCCATCAACGCCAGCGGCGTGGACGCCAAGGCC
ATCCTGTCTGCCAGACTGAGCAAGAGCAGACGGCTGGAAAATCTGATCGCCCAGCTGCCCGGCGAGAAGA
AGAATGGCCTGTTCGGCAACCTGATTGCCCTGAGCCTGGGCCTGACCCCCAACTTCAAGAGCAACTTCGA
CCTGGCCGAGGATGCCAAACTGCAGCTGAGCAAGGACACCTACGACGACGACCTGGACAACCTGCTGGCC
CAGATCGGCGACCAGTACGCCGACCTGTTTCTGGCCGCCAAGAACCTGTCCGACGCCATCCTGCTGAGCG
ACATCCTGAGAGTGAACACCGAGATCACCAAGGCCCCCCTGAGCGCCTCTATGATCAAGAGATACGACGA
GCACCACCAGGACCTGACCCTGCTGAAAGCTCTCGTGCGGCAGCAGCTGCCTGAGAAGTACAAAGAGATT
TTCTTCGACCAGAGCAAGAACGGCTACGCCGGCTACATCGATGGCGGAGCCAGCCAGGAAGAGTTCTACA
AGTTCATCAAGCCCATCCTGGAAAAGATGGACGGCACCGAGGAACTGCTCGTGAAGCTGAACAGAGAGGA
CCTGCTGCGGAAGCAGCGGACCTTCGACAACGGCAGCATCCCCCACCAGATCCACCTGGGAGAGCTGCAC
GCCATTCTGCGGCGGCAGGAAGATTTTTACCCATTCCTGAAGGACAACCGGGAAAAGATCGAGAAGATCC
TGACCTTCCGCATCCCCTACTACGTGGGCCCTCTGGCCAGGGGAAACAGCAGATTCGCCTGGATGACCAG
AAAGAGCGAGGAAACCATCACCCCCTGGAACTTCGAGGAAGTGGTGGACAAGGGCGCCAGCGCCCAGAGC
TTCATCGAGCGGATGACCAACTTCGATAAGAACCTGCCCAACGAGAAGGTGCTGCCCAAGCACAGCCTGC
TGTACGAGTACTTCACCGTGTACAACGAGCTGACCAAAGTGAAATACGTGACCGAGGGAATGAGAAAGCC
CGCCTTCCTGAGCGGCGAGCAGAAAAAAGCCATCGTGGACCTGCTGTTCAAGACCAACCGGAAAGTGACC
GTGAAGCAGCTGAAAGAGGACTACTTCAAGAAAATCGAGTGCTTCGACTCCGTGGAAATCTCCGGCGTGG
AAGATCGGTTCAACGCCTCCCTGGGCACATACCACGATCTGCTGAAAATTATCAAGGACAAGGACTTCCT
GGACAATGAGGAAAACGAGGACATTCTGGAAGATATCGTGCTGACCCTGACACTGTTTGAGGACAGAGAG
ATGATCGAGGAACGGCTGAAAACCTATGCCCACCTGTTCGACGACAAAGTGATGAAGCAGCTGAAGCGGC
GGAGATACACCGGCTGGGGCAGGCTGAGCCGGAAGCTGATCAACGGCATCCGGGACAAGCAGTCCGGCAA
GACAATCCTGGATTTCCTGAAGTCCGACGGCTTCGCCAACAGAAACTTCATGCAGCTGATCCACGACGAC
AGCCTGACCTTTAAAGAGGACATCCAGAAAGCCCAGGTGTCCGGCCAGGGCGATAGCCTGCACGAGCACA
TTGCCAATCTGGCCGGCAGCCCCGCCATTAAGAAGGGCATCCTGCAGACAGTGAAGGTGGTGGACGAGCT
CGTGAAAGTGATGGGCCGGCACAAGCCCGAGAACATCGTGATCGAAATGGCCAGAGAGAACCAGACCACC
CAGAAGGGACAGAAGAACAGCCGCGAGAGAATGAAGCGGATCGAAGAGGGCATCAAAGAGCTGGGCAGCC
AGATCCTGAAAGAACACCCCGTGGAAAACACCCAGCTGCAGAACGAGAAGCTGTACCTGTACTACCTGCA
GAATGGGCGGGATATGTACGTGGACCAGGAACTGGACATCAACCGGCTGTCCGACTACGATGTGGACGCT
ATCGTGCCTCAGAGCTTTCTGAAGGACGACTCCATCGATAACAAAGTGCTGACTCGGAGCGACAAGAACC
GGGGCAAGAGCGACAACGTGCCCTCCGAAGAGGTCGTGAAGAAGATGAAGAACTACTGGCGCCAGCTGCT
GAATGCCAAGCTGATTACCCAGAGGAAGTTCGACAATCTGACCAAGGCCGAGAGAGGCGGCCTGAGCGAA
CTGGATAAGGCCGGCTTCATCAAGAGACAGCTGGTGGAAACCCGGCAGATCACAAAGCACGTGGCACAGA
TCCTGGACTCCCGGATGAACACTAAGTACGACGAGAACGACAAACTGATCCGGGAAGTGAAAGTGATCAC
CCTGAAGTCCAAGCTGGTGTCCGATTTCCGGAAGGATTTCCAGTTTTACAAAGTGCGCGAGATCAACAAC
TACCACCACGCCCACGACGCCTACCTGAACGCCGTCGTGGGAACCGCCCTGATCAAAAAGTACCCTAAGC
TGGAAAGCGAGTTCGTGTACGGCGACTACAAGGTGTACGACGTGCGGAAGATGATCGCCAAGAGCGAGCA
GGAAATCGGCAAGGCTACCGCCAAGTACTTCTTCTACAGCAACATCATGAACTTTTTCAAGACCGAGATT
ACCCTGGCCAACGGCGAGATCCGGAAGCGGCCTCTGATCGAGACAAACGGCGAAACAGGCGAGATCGTGT
GGGATAAGGGCCGGGACTTTGCCACCGTGCGGAAAGTGCTGTCTATGCCCCAAGTGAATATCGTGAAAAA
GACCGAGGTGCAGACAGGCGGCTTCAGCAAAGAGTCTATCCTGCCCAAGAGGAACAGCGACAAGCTGATC
GCCAGAAAGAAGGACTGGGACCCTAAGAAGTACGGCGGCTTCGACAGCCCCACCGTGGCCTATTCTGTGC
TGGTGGTGGCCAAAGTGGAAAAGGGCAAGTCCAAGAAACTGAAGAGTGTGAAAGAGCTGCTGGGGATCAC
CATCATGGAAAGAAGCAGCTTCGAGAAGAATCCCATCGACTTTCTGGAAGCCAAGGGCTACAAAGAAGTG
AAAAAGGACCTGATCATCAAGCTGCCTAAGTACTCCCTGTTCGAGCTGGAAAACGGCCGGAAGAGAATGC
TGGCCTCTGCCGGCGAACTGCAGAAGGGAAACGAACTGGCCCTGCCCTCCAAATATGTGAACTTCCTGTA
CCTGGCCAGCCACTATGAGAAGCTGAAGGGCTCCCCCGAGGATAATGAGCAGAAACAGCTGTTTGTGGAA
CAGCACAAACACTACCTGGACGAGATCATCGAGCAGATCAGCGAGTTCTCCAAGAGAGTGATCCTGGCCG
ACGCTAATCTGGACAAGGTGCTGAGCGCCTACAACAAGCACAGAGACAAGCCTATCAGAGAGCAGGCCGA
GAATATCATCCACCTGTTTACCCTGACCAATCTGGGAGCCCCTGCCGCCTTCAAGTACTTTGACACCACC
ATCGACCGGAAGAGGTACACCAGCACCAAAGAGGTGCTGGACGCCACCCTGATCCACCAGAGCATCACCG
GCCTGTACGAGACACGGATCGACCTGTCTCAGCTGGGAGGCGACGCCTATCCCTATGACGTGCCCGATTA
TGCCAGCCTGGGCAGCGGCTCCCCCAAGAAAAAACGCAAGGTGGAAGATCCTAAGAAAAAGCGGAAAGTG
GACGGCATTGGTAGTGGGAGCAACGGCAGCAGCGGATCCAACGGTCCGACTGACGCCGCGGAAGAGGAGC
TTCTGAGCAAAAACTATCACCTCGAAAACGAGGTTGCGCGACTGAAGAAAGGAAGCGGGTCCGGTGGAAG
TGGCTCCGGATCTGGAGGTTCTGGCAGCGGAGGTAGCGGCAGTGGCGAAGAGCTCCTTAGTAAGAACTAT
CATCTGGAAAATGAGGTAGCGCGCTTAAAGAAAGGGTCGGGAAGTGGCGGCAGCGGAAGTGGGAGTGGAG
GGAGCGGTTCTGGCGGTTCCGGCAGTGGAGAGGAGTTGCTGTCTAAGAACTACCACTTAGAAAACGAAGT
CGCACGGCTAAAAAAAGGTTCCGGCTCCGGCGGCTCCGGTTCTGGAAGCGGGGGCTCGGGATCAGGTGGA
TCTGGATCAGGAGAGGAATTGCTTTCCAAAAACTACCACCTTGAGAATGAGGTGGCCAGGTTAAAGAAGG
GGAGCGGCTCGGGGGGTAGTGGATCGGGGTCGGGCGGGTCAGGAAGCGGTGGTAGCGGATCTGGGGAGGA
GCTGCTCTCGAAGAATTACCATTTGGAGAACGAAGTGGCGAGACTAAAGAAGGGAAGCGGTAGTGGTGGT
TCAGGGTCTGGTTCAGGTGGCAGTGGGTCTGGGGGCTCAGGGTCCGGGACGGCCGGCCTCGGAAGCGGAG
CTACTAACTTCAGCCTGCTGAAGCAGGCTGGAGACGTGGAGGAGAACCCTGGACCTAGTACCATGGGCCC
CGACATCGTGATGACCCAGAGCCCCAGCAGCCTGAGCGCCAGCGTGGGCGACCGCGTGACCATCACCTGC
CGCAGCAGCACCGGCGCCGTGACCACCAGCAACTACGCCAGCTGGGTGCAGGAGAAGCCCGGCAAGCTGT
TCAAGGGCCTGATCGGCGGCACCAACAACCGCGCCCCCGGCGTGCCCAGCCGCTTCAGCGGCAGCCTGAT
CGGCGACAAGGCCACCCTGACCATCAGCAGCCTGCAGCCCGAGGACTTCGCCACCTACTTCTGCGCCCTG
TGGTACAGCAACCACTGGGTGTTCGGCCAGGGCACCAAGGTGGAGCTGAAGCGCGGCGGCGGCGGCAGCG
GCGGCGGCGGCAGCGGCGGCGGCGGCAGCAGCGGCGGCGGCAGCGAGGTGAAGCTGCTGGAGAGCGGCGG
CGGCCTGGTGCAGCCCGGCGGCAGCCTGAAGCTGAGCTGCGCCGTGAGCGGCTTCAGCCTGACCGACTAC
GGCGTGAACTGGGTGCGCCAGGCCCCCGGCCGCGGCCTGGAGTGGATCGGCGTGATCTGGGGCGACGGCA
TCACCGACTACAACAGCGCCCTGAAGGACCGCTTCATCATCAGCAAGGACAACGGCAAGAACACCGTGTA
CCTGCAGATGAGCAAGGTGCGCAGCGACGACACCGCCCTGTACTACTGCGTGACCGGCCTGTTCGACTAC
TGGGGCCAGGGCACCCTGGTGACCGTGAGCAGCTACCCATACGATGTTCCAGATTACGCTGGTGGAGGCG
GAGGTTCTGGGGGAGGAGGTAGTGGCGGTGGTGGTTCAGGAGGCGGCGGAAGCTTGGATCCAGGTGGAGG
TGGAAGCGGTAGCAAAGGAGAAGAACTTTTCACTGGAGTTGTCCCAATTCTTGTTGAATTAGATGGTGAT
GTTAATGGGCACAAATTTTCTGTCCGTGGAGAGGGTGAAGGTGATGCTACAAACGGAAAACTCACCCTTA
AATTTATTTGCACTACTGGAAAACTACCTGTTCCGTGGCCAACACTTGTCACTACTCTGACCTATGGTGT
TCAATGCTTTTCCCGTTATCCGGATCACATGAAACGGCATGACTTTTTCAAGAGTGCCATGCCCGAAGGT
TATGTACAGGAACGCACTATATCTTTCAAAGATGACGGGACCTACAAGACGCGTGCTGAAGTCAAGTTTG
AAGGTGATACCCTTGTTAATCGTATCGAGTTAAAGGGTATTGATTTTAAAGAAGATGGAAACATTCTTGG
ACACAAACTCGAGTACAACTTTAACTCACACAATGTATACATCACGGCAGACAAACAAAAGAATGGAATC
AAAGCTAACTTCAAAATTCGCCACAACGTTGAAGATGGTTCCGTTCAACTAGCAGACCATTATCAACAAA
ATACTCCAATTGGCGATGGCCCTGTCCTTTTACCAGACAACCATTACCTGTCGACACAATCTGTCCTTTC
GAAAGATCCCAACGAAAAGCGTGACCACATGGTCCTTCTTGAGTTTGTAACTGCTGCTGGGATTACACAT
GGCATGGATGAGCTCTACAAAGGTGGAGGTCGGACCGGTGGCGGTGGCGGAGGGGCTAGCAGATCCGAAC
TGCCCACCTGCAGCTGTCTTGATCGAGTTATACAAAAAGACAAAGGCCCATATTATACACACCTTGGGGC
AGGACCAAGTGTTGCTGCTGTCAGGGAAATCATGGAGAATAGGTATGGTCAAAAAGGAAACGCAATAAGG
ATAGAAATAGTAGTGTACACCGGTAAAGAAGGGAAAAGCTCTCATGGGTGTCCAATTGCTAAGTGGGTTT
TAAGAAGAAGCAGTGATGAAGAAAAAGTTCTTTGTTTGGTCCGGCAGCGTACAGGCCACCACTGTCCAAC
TGCTGTGATGGTGGTGCTCATCATGGTGTGGGATGGCATCCCTCTTCCAATGGCCGACCGGCTATACACA
GAGCTCACAGAGAATCTAAAGTCATACAATGGGCACCCTACCGACAGAAGATGCACCCTCAATGAAAATC
GTACCTGTACATGTCAAGGAATTGATCCAGAGACTTGTGGAGCTTCATTCTCTTTTGGCTGTTCATGGAG
TATGTACTTTAATGGCTGTAAGTTTGGTAGAAGCCCAAGCCCCAGAAGATTTAGAATTGATCCAAGCTCT
CCCTTACATGAAAAAAACCTTGAAGATAACTTACAGAGTTTGGCTACACGATTAGCTCCAATTTATAAGC
AGTATGCTCCAGTAGCTTACCAAAATCAGGTGGAATATGAAAATGTTGCCCGAGAATGTCGGCTTGGCAG
CAAGGAAGGTCGTCCCTTCTCTGGGGTCACTGCTTGCCTGGACTTCTGTGCTCATCCCCACAGGGACATT
CACAACATGAATAATGGAAGCACTGTGGTTTGTACCTTAACTCGAGAAGATAACCGCTCTTTGGGTGTTA
TTCCTCAAGATGAGCAGCTCCATGTGCTACCTCTTTATAAGCTTTCAGACACAGATGAGTTTGGCTCCAA
GGAAGGAATGGAAGCCAAGATCAAATCTGGGGCCATCGAGGTCCTGGCACCCCGCCGCAAAAAAAGAACG
TGTTTCACTCAGCCTGTTCCCCGTTCTGGAAAGAAGAGGGCTGCGATGATGACAGAGGTTCTTGCACATA
AGATAAGGGCAGTGGAAAAGAAACCTATTCCCCGAATCAAGCGGAAGAATAACTCAACAACAACAAACAA
CAGTAAGCCTTCGTCACTGCCAACCTTAGGGAGTAACACTGAGACCGTGCAACCTGAAGTAAAAAGTGAA
ACCGAACCCCATTTTATCTTAAAAAGTTCAGACAACACTAAAACTTATTCGCTGATGCCATCCGCTCCTC
ACCCAGTGAAAGAGGCATCTCCAGGCTTCTCCTGGTCCCCGAAGACTGCTTCAGCCACACCAGCTCCACT
GAAGAATGACGCAACAGCCTCATGCGGGTTTTCAGAAAGAAGCAGCACTCCCCACTGTACGATGCCTTCG
GGAAGACTCAGTGGTGCCAATGCAGCTGCTGCTGATGGCCCTGGCATTTCACAGCTTGGCGAAGTGGCTC
CTCTCCCCACCCTGTCTGCTCCTGTGATGGAGCCCCTCATTAATTCTGAGCCTTCCACTGGTGTGACTGA
GCCGCTAACGCCTCATCAGCCAAACCACCAGCCCTCCTTCCTCACCTCTCCTCAAGACCTTGCCTCTTCT
CCAATGGAAGAAGATGAGCAGCATTCTGAAGCAGATGAGCCTCCATCAGACGAACCCCTATCTGATGACC
CCCTGTCACCTGCTGAGGAGAAATTGCCCCACATTGATGAGTATTGGTCAGACAGTGAGCACATCTTTTT
GGATGCAAATATTGGTGGGGTGGCCATCGCACCTGCTCACGGCTCGGTTTTGATTGAGTGTGCCCGGCGA
GAGCTGCACGCTACCACTCCTGTTGAGCACCCCAACCGTAATCATCCAACCCGCCTCTCCCTTGTCTTTT
ACCAGCACAAAAACCTAAATAAGCCCCAACATGGTTTTGAACTAAACAAGATTAAGTTTGAGGCTAAAGA
AGCTAAGAATAAGAAAATGAAGGCCTCAGAGCAAAAAGACCAGGCAGCTAATGAAGGTCCAGAACAGTCC
TCTGAAGTAAATGAATTGAACCAAATTCCTTCTCATAAAGCATTAACATTAACCCATGACAATGTTGTCA
CCGTGTCCCCTTATGCTCTCACACACGTTGCGGGGCCCTATAACCATTGGGTCTGAGCGGCCGCACCCAG
CTTTCTTGTACAAAGTGGCCCCGACCTGCAGGCATGCAGTTAACAATCAACCTCTGGATTACAAAATTTG
TGAAAGATTGACTGGTATTCTTAACTATGTTGCTCCTTTTACGCTATGTGGATACGCTGCTTTAATGCCT
TTGTATCATGCTATTGCTTCCCGTATGGCTTTCATTTTCTCCTCCTTGTATAAATCCTGGTTGCTGTCTC
TTTATGAGGAGTTGTGGCCCGTTGTCAGGCAACGTGGCGTGGTGTGCACTGTGTTTGCTGACGCAACCCC
CACTGGTTGGGGCATTGCCACCACCTGTCAGCTCCTTTCCGGGACTTTCGCTTTCCCCCTCCCTATTGCC
ACGGCGGAACTCATCGCCGCCTGCCTTGCCCGCTGCTGGACAGGGGCTCGGCTGTTGGGCACTGACAATT
CCGTGGTGTTGTCGGGGAAGCTGACGTCCTTTCCATGGCTGCTCGCCTGTGTTGCCACCTGGATTCTGCG
CGGGACGTCCTTCTGCTACGTCCCTTCGGCCCTCAATCCAGCGGACCTTCCTTCCCGCGGCCTGCTGCCG
GCTCTGCGGCCTCTTCCGCGTCCTTCGCCTTCGCCCTCAGACGAGTCGGATCTCCCTTTGGGCCGCCTCC
CCGCATCGATACCGTCGAGACCTAGAAAAACATGGAGCAATCACAAGTAGCAATACAGCAGCTACCAATG
CTGATTGTGCCTGGCTAGAAGCACAAGAGGAGGAGGAGGTGGGTTTTCCAGTCACACCTCAGGTACCTTT
AAGACCAATGACTTACAAGGCAGCTGTAGATCTCTAGATAACTGATCATAATCAGCCATACCACATTTGT
AGAGGTTTTACTTGCTTTAAAAAACCTCCCACACCTCCCCCTGAACCTGAAACATAAAATGAATGCAATT
GTTGTTGTTAACTTGTTTATTGCAGCTTATAATGGTTACAAATAAAGCAATAGCATCACAAATTTCACAA
ATAAAGCATTTTTTTCACTGCATTCTAGTTGTGGTTTGTCCAAACTCATCAATGTATCTTAACGCGCTAG
CAAAAAGCTTTAATGCGGTAGTTTATCACAGTTAAATTGCTAACGCAGTCAGGCACCGTGTATGAAATCT
AACAATGCGCTCATCGTCATCCTCGGCACCGTCACCCTGGATGCTGTAGGCATAGGCTTGGTTATGCCGG
TACTGCCGGGCCTCTTGCGGGGAATTCTACCGGGTAGGGGAGGCGCTTTTCCCAAGGCAGTCTGGAGCAT
GCGCTTTAGCAGCCCCGCTGGGCACTTGGCGCTACACAAGTGGCCTCTGGCCTCGCACACATTCCACATC
CACCGGTAGGCGCCAACCGGCTCCGTTCTTTGGTGGCCCCTTCGCGCCACCTTCTACTCCTCCCCTAGTC
AGGAAGTTCCCCCCCGCCCCGCAGCTCGCGTCGTGCAGGACGTGACAAATGGAAGTAGCACGTCTCACTA
GTCTCGTGCAGATGGACAGCACCGCTGAGCAATGGAAGCGGGTAGGCCTTTGGGGCAGCGGCCAATAGCA
GCTTTGCTCCTTCGCTTTCTGGGCTCAGAGGCTGGGAAGGGGTGGGTCCCGGGGCGGGCTCAGGGGCGGG
CTCAGGGGCGGGGCGGGCGCCCGAAGGTCCTCCGGAGGCCCGGCATTCTGCACGCTTCAAAAGCGCACGT
CTGCCGCGCTGTTCTCCTCTTCCTCATCTCCGGGCCTTTCGACCGATCATCAAGCTTGATCCTCATGACC
GAGTACAAGCCCACGGTGCGCCTCGCCACCCGCGACGACGTCCCCAGGGCCGTACGCACCCTCGCCGCCG
CGTTCGCCGACTACCCCGCCACGCGCCACACCGTCGATCCGGACCGCCACATCGAGCGGGTCACCGAGCT
GCAAGAACTCTTCCTCACGCGCGTCGGGCTCGACATCGGCAAGGTGTGGGTCGCGGACGACGGCGCCGCG
GTGGCGGTCTGGACCACGCCGGAGAGCGTCGAAGCGGGGGCGGTGTTCGCCGAGATCGGCCCGCGCATGG
CCGAGTTGAGCGGTTCCCGGCTGGCCGCGCAGCAACAGATGGAAGGCCTCCTGGCGCCGCACCGGCCCAA
GGAGCCCGCGTGGTTCCTGGCCACCGTCGGCGTCTCGCCCGACCACCAGGGCAAGGGTCTGGGCAGCGCC
GTCGTGCTCCCCGGAGTGGAGGCGGCCGAGCGCGCCGGGGTGCCCGCCTTCCTGGAGACCTCCGCGCCCC
GCAACCTCCCCTTCTACGAGCGGCTCGGCTTCACCGTCACCGCCGACGTCGAGGTGCCCGAAGGACCGCG
CACCTGGTGCATGACCCGCAAGCCCGGTGCCGGATCCATGCCCACGCTACTGCGGGTTTATATAGACGGT
CCCCACGGGATGGGGAAAACCACCACCACGCAACTGCTGGTGGCCCTGGGTTCGCGCGACGATATCGTCT
ACGTACCCGAGCCGATGACTTACTGGCGGGTGCTGGGGGCTTCCGAGACAATCGCGAACATCTACACCAC
ACAACACCGCCTCGACCAGGGTGAGATATCGGCCGGGGACGCGGCGGTGGTAATGACAAGCGCCCAGATA
ACAATGGGCATGCCTTATGCCGTGACCGACGCCGTTCTGGCTCCTCATATCGGGGGGGAGGCTGGGAGCT
CACATGCCCCGCCCCCGGCCCTCACCCTCATCTTCGACCGCCATCCCATCGCCGCCCTCCTGTGCTACCC
GGCCGCGCGGTACCTTATGGGCAGCATGACCCCCCAGGCCGTGCTGGCGTTCGTGGCCCTCATCCCGCCG
ACCTTGCCCGGCACCAACATCGTGCTTGGGGCCCTTCCGGAGGACAGACACATCGACCGCCTGGCCAAAC
GCCAGCGCCCCGGCGAGCGGCTGGACCTGGCTATGCTGGCTGCGATTCGCCGCGTTTACGGGCTACTTGC
CAATACGGTGCGGTATCTGCAGTGCGGCGGGTCGTGGCGGGAGGACTGGGGACAGCTTTCGGGGACGGCC
GTGCCGCCCCAGGGTGCCGAGCCCCAGAGCAACGCGGGCCCACGACCCCATATCGGGGACACGTTATTTA
CCCTGTTTCGGGCCCCCGAGTTGCTGGCCCCCAACGGCGACCTGTATAACGTGTTTGCCTGGGCCTTGGA
CGTCTTGGCCAAACGCCTCCGTTCCATGCACGTCTTTATCCTGGATTACGACCAATCGCCCGCCGGCTGC
CGGGACGCCCTGCTGCAACTTACCTCCGGGATGGTCCAGACCCACGTCACCACCCCCGGCTCCATACCGA
CGATATGCGACCTGGCGCGCACGTTTGCCCGGGAGATGGGGGAGGCTAACTGAGCTCTAGCTTATCGACT
CGCCGATAGTGGAAACCGACGCCCCAGCACTCGTCCGAGGGCAAAGGAATAGTCGAGAAATTGATGATCT
ATTAAACAATAAAGATGTCCACATGGAAGTTTTTCCTGTCATACTTTGTTAAGAAGGGTGAGAACAGAGT
ACCTACATTTTGAATGGAAGGATTGGAGCTACGGGGGTGGGGGTGGGGTGGGATTAGATAAATGCCTGCT
CTTTACTGAAGGCTCTTTACTATTGCTTTATGATAATGTTTCATAGTTGGATATCATAATTTAAACAAGC
AAAACCAAATTAAGGGCCAGCTCATTCCTCCCACTCATGATCTATAGATCCATCAGATCCTTTGTTACTT
TATAGAAGAAATTTTGAGTTTTTGTTTTTTTTTAATAAATAAATAAACATAAATAAATTGTTTGTTGAAT
TTATTATTAGTATGTAAGTGTAAATATAATAAAACTTAATATCTATTCAAATTAATAAATAAACCTCGAT
ATACAGACCGATAAAACACATGCGTCAATTTTACGCATGATTATCTTTAACGTACGTCACAATATGATTA
TCTTTCTAGGGTTAAAGAGCTCCAGCTTTTGTTCCCTTTAGTGAGGGTTAATTTCGAGCTTGGCGTAATC
ATGGTCATAGCTGTTTCCTGTGTGAAATTGTTATCCGCTCACAATTCCACACAACATACGAGCCGGAAGC
ATAAAGTGTAAAGCCTGGGGTGCCTAATGAGTGAGCTAACTCACATTAATTGCGTTGCGCTCACTGCCCG
CTTTCCAGTCGGGAAACCTGTCGTGCCAGCTGCATTAATGAATCGGCCAACGCGCGGGGAGAGGCGGTTT
GCGTATTGGGCGCTCTTCCGCTTCCTCGCTCACTGACTCGCTGCGCTCGGTCGTTCGGCTGCGGCGAGCG
GTATCAGCTCACTCAAAGGCGGTAATACGGTTATCCACAGAATCAGGGGATAACGCAGGAAAGAACATGT
GAGCAAAAGGCCAGCAAAAGGCCAGGAACCGTAAAAAGGCCGCGTTGCTGGCGTTTTTCCATAGGCTCCG
CCCCCCTGACGAGCATCACAAAAATCGACGCTCAAGTCAGAGGTGGCGAAACCCGACAGGACTATAAAGA
TACCAGGCGTTTCCCCCTGGAAGCTCCCTCGTGCGCTCTCCTGTTCCGACCCTGCCGCTTACCGGATACC
TGTCCGCCTTTCTCCCTTCGGGAAGCGTGGCGCTTTCTCATAGCTCACGCTGTAGGTATCTCAGTTCGGT
GTAGGTCGTTCGCTCCAAGCTGGGCTGTGTGCACGAACCCCCCGTTCAGCCCGACCGCTGCGCCTTATCC
GGTAACTATCGTCTTGAGTCCAACCCGGTAAGACACGACTTATCGCCACTGGCAGCAGCCACTGGTAACA
GGATTAGCAGAGCGAGGTATGTAGGCGGTGCTACAGAGTTCTTGAAGTGGTGGCCTAACTACGGCTACAC
TAGAAGAACAGTATTTGGTATCTGCGCTCTGCTGAAGCCAGTTACCTTCGGAAAAAGAGTTGGTAGCTCT
TGATCCGGCAAACAAACCACCGCTGGTAGCGGTGGTTTTTTTGTTTGCAAGCAGCAGATTACGCGCAGAA
AAAAAGGATCTCAAGAAGATCCTTTGATCTTTTCTACGGGGTCTGACGCTCAGTGGAACGAAAACTCACG
TTAAGGGATTTTGGTCATGAGATTATCAAAAAGGATCTTCACCTAGATCCTTTTAAATTAAAAATGAAGT
TTTAAATCAATCTAAAGTATATATGAGTAAACTTGGTCTGACAGTTACCAATGCTTAATCAGTGAGGCAC
CTATCTCAGCGATCTGTCTATTTCGTTCATCCATAGTTGCCTGACTCCCCGTCGTGTAGATAACTACGAT
ACGGGAGGGCTTACCATCTGGCCCCAGTGCTGCAATGATACCGCGAGACCCACGCTCACCGGCTCCAGAT
TTATCAGCAATAAACCAGCCAGCCGGAAGGGCCGAGCGCAGAAGTGGTCCTGCAACTTTATCCGCCTCCA
TCCAGTCTATTAATTGTTGCCGGGAAGCTAGAGTAAGTAGTTCGCCAGTTAATAGTTTGCGCAACGTTGT
TGCCATTGCTACAGGCATCGTGGTGTCACGCTCGTCGTTTGGTATGGCTTCATTCAGCTCCGGTTCCCAA
CGATCAAGGCGAGTTACATGATCCCCCATGTTGTGCAAAAAAGCGGTTAGCTCCTTCGGTCCTCCGATCG
TTGTCAGAAGTAAGTTGGCCGCAGTGTTATCACTCATGGTTATGGCAGCACTGCATAATTCTCTTACTGT
CATGCCATCCGTAAGATGCTTTTCTGTGACTGGTGAGTACTCAACCAAGTCATTCTGAGAATAGTGTATG
CGGCGACCGAGTTGCTCTTGCCCGGCGTCAATACGGGATAATACCGCGCCACATAGCAGAACTTTAAAAG
TGCTCATCATTGGAAAACGTTCTTCGGGGCGAAAACTCTCAAGGATCTTACCGCTGTTGAGATCCAGTTC
GATGTAACCCACTCGTGCACCCAACTGATCTTCAGCATCTTTTACTTTCACCAGCGTTTCTGGGTGAGCA
AAAACAGGAAGGCAAAATGCCGCAAAAAAGGGAATAAGGGCGACACGGAAATGTTGAATACTCATACTCT
TCCTTTTTCAATATTATTGAAGCATTTATCAGGGTTATTGTCTCATGAGCGGATACATATTTGAATGTAT
TTAGAAAAATAAACAAATAGGGGTTCCGCGCACATTTCCCCGAAAAGTGCCACCTAAATTGTAAGCGTTA
ATATTTTGTTAAAATTCGCGTTAAATTTTTGTTAAATCAGCTCATTTTTTAACCAATAGGCCGAAATCGG
CAAAATCCCTTATAAATCAAAAGAATAGACCGAGATAGGGT
[37 nt withheld, positions 15162-15198]
AAAGAACGTGGACTCCAACGTCAAAGG
[49 nt withheld, positions 15226-15274]
T
[91 nt withheld, positions 15276-15366]
G
[124 nt withheld, positions 15368-15491]
CCCATTCGCCATTCAGGCTGCGCAACTGTTGGGAAGGGCGATCGGTGCGGGCCTCTTCGCTATTACGCCA
GCTGGCGAAAGGGGGATGTGCTGCAAGGCGATTAAGTTGGGTAACGCCAGGGTTTTCCCAGTCACGACGT
TGTAAAACGACGGCCAGTGAATTGTAATACGACTCACTATAGGGCGAATTGGGTACCTTAACCCTAGAAA
GATAGTCTGCGTAAAATTGACGCATGCATTCTTGAAATATTGCTCTCTCTTTCTAAATAGCGCGAATCCG
TCGCTGTGCATTTAGGACATCTCAGTCGCCGCTTGGAGCTCCCGTGAGGCGTGCTTGTCAATGCGGTAAG
TGTCACTGATTTTGAACTATAACGACCGCGTGAGTCAAAATGACGCATGATTATCTTTTACGTGACTTTT
AAGATTTAACTCATACGATAATTATATTGTTATTTCATGTTCTACTTACGTGATAACTTATTATATATAT
ATTTTCTTGTTATAGATATCGTCGACATTGATTATTGACTAGCTAGTTATTAATAGTAATCAATTACGGG
GTCATTAGTTCATAGCCCATATATGGAGTTCCGCGTTACATAACTTACGGTAAATGGCCCGCCTGGCTGA
CCGCCCAACGACCCCCGCCCATTGACGTCAATAATGACGTATGTTCCCATAGTAACGCCAATAGGGACTT
TCCATTGACGTCAATGGGTGGAGTATTTACGGTAAACTGCCCACTTGGCAGTACATCAAGTGTATCATAT
GCCAAGTACGCCCCCTATTGACGTCAATGACGGTAAATGGCCCGCCTGGCATTATGCCCAGTACATGACC
TTATGGGACTTTCCTACTTGGCAGTACATCTACGTATTAGTCATCGCTATTACCATGATGGTCGAGGTGA
GCCCCACGTTCTGCTTCACTCTCCCCATCTCCCCCCCCTCCCCACCCCCAATTTTGTATTTATTTATTTT
TTAATTATTTTGTGCAGCGATGGGGGCGGGGGGGGGGGGGGGGCGCGCGCCAGGCGGGGCGGGGCGGGGC
GAGGGGCGGGGCGGGGCGAGGCGGAGAGGTGCGGCGGCAGCCAATCAGAGCGGCGCGCTCCGAAAGTTTC
CTTTTATGGCGAGGCGGCGGCGGCGGCGGCCCTATAAAAAGCGAAGCGCGCGGCGGGCGGGAGTCGCTGC
GCGCTGCCTTCGCCCCGTGCCCCGCTCCGCCGCCGCCTCGCGCCGCCCGCCCCGGCTCTGACTGACCGCG
TTACTCCCACAGGTGAGCGGGCGGGACGGCCCTTCTCCTCCGGGCTGTAATTAGCGCTTGGTTTAATGAC
GGCTTGTTTCTTTTCTGTGGCTGCGTGAAAGCCTTGAGGGGCTCCGGGAGGGCCCTTTGTGCGGGGGGAG
CGGCTCGGGGGGTGCGTGCGTGTGTGTGTGCGTGGGGAGCGCCGCGTGCGGCTCCGCGCTGCCCGGCGGC
TGTGAGCGCTGCGGGCGCGGCGCGGGGCTTTGTGCGCTCCGCAGTGTGCGCGAGGGGAGCGCGGCCGGGG
GCGGTGCCCCGCGGTGCGGGGGGGGCTGCGAGGGGAACAAAGGCTGCGTGCGGGGTGTGTGCGTGGGGGG
GTGAGCAGGGGGTGTGGGCGCGTCGGTCGGGCTGCAACCCCCCCTGCACCCCCCTCCCCGAGTTGCTGAG
CACGGCCCGGCTTCGGGTGCGGGGCTCCGTACGGGGCGTGGCGCGGGGCTCGCCGTGCCGGGCGGGGGGT
GGCGGCAGGTGGGGGTGCCGGGCGGGGCGGGGCCGCCTCGGGCCGGGGAGGGCTCGGGGGAGGGGCGCGG
CGGCCCCCGGAGCGCCGGCGGCTGTCGAGGCGCGGCGAGCCGCAGCCATTGCCTTTTATGGTAATCGTGC
GAGAGGGCGCAGGGACTTCCTTTGTCCCAAATCTGTGCGGAGCCGAAATCTGGGAGGCGCCGCCGCACCC
CCTCTAGCGGGCGCGGGGCGAAGCGGTGCGGCGCCGGCAGGAAGGAAATGGGCGGGGAGGGCCTTCGTGC
GTCGCCGCGCCGCCGTCCCCTTCTCCCTCTCCAGCCTCGGGGCTGTCCGCGGGGGGACGGCTGCCTTCGG
GGGGGACGGGGCAGGGCGGGGTTCGGCTTCTGGCGTGTGACCGGCGGCTCTAGAGCCTCTGCTAACCATG
TTCATGCCTTCTTCTTTTTCCTACAGCTCCTGGGCAACGTGCTGGTTATTGTGCTGTCTCATCATTTTGG
CAAAGAATTCC
